Addgene plasmid #39824: EKAR2G_design1_mTFP_159_Venus_157
Depositing lab: Olivier Pertz. Depositing organization: University of Basel. Publication: A Versatile Toolkit to Produce Sensitive FRET Biosensors to Visualize Signaling in Time and Space. Fritz RD, Letzelter M, Reimann A, Martin K, Fusco L, Ritsma L, Ponsioen B, Fluri E, Schulte-Merker S, van Rheenen J, Pertz O. Sci Signal. 2013 Jul 23;6(285):rs12. doi: 10.1126/scisignal.2004135. PubMed 23882122.
Backbone
  Vector backbone: pTriEx4
  Backbone manufacturer: Novagen
  Backbone size w/o insert (bp): 4900
  Total vector size (bp): 7050
  Vector type: Mammalian Expression, Bacterial Expression, Insect Expression
Growth in bacteria
  Bacterial resistance: Ampicillin, 100 μg/mL
  Growth temperature: 37°C
  Growth strain: Top10
  Copy number: High Copy
Gene/Insert
  Gene/Insert name: Erk activity reporter
  Species: Synthetic
  Insert size (bp): 2189
  Promoter: CMV
  Tag / fusion protein: His-Myc (N terminal on insert)
  Cloning method: Restriction Enzyme; 5′ cloning site PacI (not destroyed); 3′ cloning site XhoI (not destroyed)
  Sequencing primers: 5′ ctggttattgtgctgtctc; 3′ tcagtggtatttgtga
Resource information
  A portion of this plasmid was derived from a plasmid made by: Karel Svoboda, Janelia Farm Research Campus, Howard Hughes Medical Institute, Ashburn
Terms and licenses: Academic/Nonprofit Terms; Industry Terms: Not Available to Industry
Depositor comments: A genetically encoded fluorescent sensor of ERK activity. 2008. PNAS 205(49)
How to cite: EKAR2G_design1_mTFP_159_Venus_157 was a gift from Olivier Pertz (Addgene plasmid # 39824 ; http://n2t.net/addgene:39824 ; RRID:Addgene_39824)
