[The description below was written by a language model from this plasmid's Addgene catalogue record.]
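Description:
EKAR2G_design1_mTFP_159_Venus_157 is a multi-host expression plasmid built on the Novagen pTriEx4 backbone, a vector family designed so that a single construct can be expressed in mammalian, insect and bacterial cells. The record lists a backbone of about 4.9 kb and a total size of about 7.05 kb. It is propagated in E. coli as a high-copy plasmid under ampicillin selection. No feature table is provided, so the origin of replication and the regulatory elements used in bacteria and insect cells are not itemised. The only promoter recorded for the insert is CMV, which would drive expression in mammalian cells.

The payload is a synthetic insert of roughly 2.2 kb encoding a genetically encoded reporter of ERK activity, cloned between PacI and XhoI sites that both remain intact. It carries an N-terminal His-Myc tag for purification and immunodetection. The construct name points to a second-generation EKAR sensor ("design1") that pairs mTFP with Venus, a typical donor and acceptor for FRET. The numbers 159 and 157 probably denote particular variants of the two fluorophores, such as circular permutation positions, but the record does not define them. It also does not describe the ERK-sensing module between the fluorophores. Part of the plasmid derives from an earlier published ERK activity sensor.

The construct comes from a toolkit in which fluorophore variants and sensor topologies were varied to produce more sensitive FRET biosensors. It is meant for imaging ERK signalling in time and space in living cells, typically through ratiometric FRET measurements after transfection.
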