>Addgene plasmid #39824 | EKAR2G_design1_mTFP_159_Venus_157 | depositor partial sequence | sequence record 50444 | Biosensor
CCATGGCACACCATCACCACCACCACGGGAGCGGGGAGCAGAAACTAATATCAGAGGAGGATCTTGGCTC
AGGTTCAGGATCCGACGGCGTGCTGAAGGGCGACGTCAAGCACAAGCTGCTGCTGGAGGGCGGCGGCCAC
CACCGCGTTGACTTCAAGACCATCTACAGGGCCAAGAAGGCGGTGAAGCTGCCCGACTATCACTTTGTGG
ACCACCGCATCGAGATCCTGAACCACGACAAGGACTACAACAAGGTGACCGTTTACGAGAGCGCCGTGGC
CCGCAACTCCACCGACGGCATGGACGAGCTGTACAAGGGTGCTAGCGGAGGAATGGTGAGCAAGGGCGAG
GAGACCACAATGGGCGTAATCAAGCCCGACATGAAGATCAAGCTGAAGATGGAGGGCAACGTGAATGGCC
ACGCCTTCGTGATCGAGGGCGAGGGCGAGGGCAAGCCCTACGACGGCACCAACACCATCAACCTGGAGGT
GAAGGAGGGAGCCCCCCTGCCCTTCTCCTACGACATTCTGACCACCGCGTTCGCCTACGGCAACAGGGCC
TTCACCAAGTACCCCGACGACATCCCCAACTACTTCAAGCAGTCCTTCCCCGAGGGCTACTCTTGGGAGC
GCACCATGACCTTCGAGGACAAGGGCATCGTGAAGGTGAAGTCCGACATCTCCATGGAGGAGGACTCCTT
CATCTACGAGATACACCTCAAGGGCGAGAACTTCCCCCCCAACGGCCCCGTGATGCAGAAGAAGACCACC
GGCTGGGACGCCTCCACCGAGAGGATGTACGTGCGCTCCGGAATGGCGGACGAGGAGAAGCTGCCGCCCG
GCTGGGAGAAGCGCATGAGCCGCAGCTCAGGCCGAGTGTACTACTTCAACCACATCACTAACGCCAGCCA
GTGGGAGCGGCCCAGCGGCAACAGCAGCAGTGGTGGCAAAAACGGGCAGGGGGAGCCTGCCAGGAAGCTG
CGCATTCTGCAGTCGACTAGGGAGCAAGGGCTTGTGCCCGGGTCTAGAGGCGGAGGTGGTGGAGGAGGTG
GAGGTGGTGGAGGTGGAGGTGGAGGTGGTGGCGGTGGTGGAGGAGGAGGAGCTAGAGGCGGAGGTGGTGG
AGGAGGTGGAGGTGGTGGAGGTGGAGGTGGAGGTGGTGGCGGTGGTGGAGGAGGAGGAGCCAGCGGCGGA
GGTGGTGGAGGAGGTGGAGGTGGTGGAGGTGGAGGTGGAGGTGGTGGCGGTGGTGGAGGAGGAGGAACCG
GTGCTGACCAACTGACTGAAGAGTGGTCGACGGTACAGCGGACCGCGCCTGACGTACCACGTACACCAGT
AGGAAAGGCAAAGCTTTCATTCCAATTCCCGCGGGCGCGGGACATCGCGGCCGCGATGCAGAAGAACGGC
ATCAAGGCCAACTTCAAGATCCGCCACAACATCGAGGACGGCGGCGTGCAGCTCGCCGACCACTACCAGC
AGAACACCCCCATCGGCGACGGCCCCGTGCTGCTGCCCGACAACCACTACCTGAGCTACCAGTCCGCCCT
GAGCAAAGACCCCAACGAGAAGCGCGATCACATGGTCCTGCTGGAGTTCGTGACCGCCGCCGGGATCACT
CTCGGCATGGACGAGCTGTACAAGGGTGGCAGCGGTGGCATGGTGAGCAAGGGCGAGGAGCTGTTCACCG
GGGTGGTGCCCATCCTGGTCGAGCTGGACGGCGACGTAAACGGCCACAAGTTCAGCGTGTCCGGCGAGGG
CGAGGGCGATGCCACCTACGGCAAGCTGACCCTGAAGCTGATCTGCACCACCGGCAAGCTGCCCGTGCCC
TGGCCCACCCTCGTGACCACCCTGGGCTACGGCCTGATGTGCTTCGCCCGCTACCCCGACCACATGAAGC
AGCACGACTTCTTCAAGTCCGCCATGCCCGAAGGCTACGTCCAGGAGCGCACCATCTTCTTCAAGGACGA
CGGCAACTACAAGACCCGCGCCGAGGTGAAGTTCGAGGGCGACACCCTGGTGAACCGCATCGAGCTGAAG
GGCATCGACTTCAAGGAGGACGGCAACATCCTGGGGCACAAGCTGGAGTACAACTACAACAGCCACAACG
TCTATATCACCGCCGACAAGGGTACCGATATCCTTCAAAAAAAACTTGAAGAACTTGAACTTGACGAATG
AGATATCTAATGACTCGAG
