>Addgene plasmid #39824 | EKAR2G_design1_mTFP_159_Venus_157 | addgene partial sequence | sequence record 54637 | pTriExUP
ATACGACTCACTATAGGGGAATTGTGAGCGGATAACAATTCCCCGGAGTTAATCCGGGACCTTTAATTCA
ACCCAACACAATATATTATAGTTAAATAAGAATTATTATCAAATCATTTGTATATTAATTAAAATACTAT
ACTGTAAATTACATTTTATTTACAATCAAAGGAGATATACCATGGCACACCATCACCACCACCACGGGAG
CGGGGAGCAGAAACTAATATCAGAGGAGGATCTTGGCTCAGGTTCAGGATCCGACGGCGTGCTGAAGGGC
GACGTCAAGCACAAGCTGCTGCTGGAGGGCGGCGGCCACCACCGCGTTGACTTCAAGACCATCTACAGGG
CCAAGAAGGCGGTGAAGCTGCCCGACTATCACTTTGTGGACCACCGCATCGAGATCCTGAACCACGACAA
GGACTACAACAAGGTGACCGTTTACGAGAGCGCCGTGGCCCGCAACTCCACCGACGGCATGGACGAGCTG
TACAAGGGTGCTAGCGGAGGAATGGTGAGCAAGGGCGAGGAGACCACAATGGGCGTAATCAAGCCCGACA
TGAAGATCAAGCTGAAGATGGAGGGCAACGTGAATGGCCACGCCTTCGTGATCGAGGGCGAGGGCGAGGG
CAAGCCCTACGACGGCACCAACACCATCAACCTGGAGGTGAAGGAGGGAGCCCCCCTGCCCTTCTCCTAC
GACATTCTGACCACCGCGTTCGCCTACGGCAACAGGGCCTTCACCAAGTACCCCGACGACATCCCCAACT
ACTTCAAGCAGTCCTTCCCCGAGGGCTACTCTTGGGAGCGCACCATGACCTTCGAGGACAAGGGCATCGT
GAAGGTGAAGTCCGACATCTCCATGGAGGAGGACTCC
