>Addgene plasmid #39824 | EKAR2G_design1_mTFP_159_Venus_157 | addgene partial sequence | sequence record 54747 | pTriExDOWN 5'-TCGATCTCAGTGGTATTTGTG-3'
CTTCTGATAGGCAGCCTGCACCTGAGGTTAATCACTTAGTGATGGTGATGGTGATGGTGGTGCTCGAGTC
ATTAGATATCTCATTCGTCAAGTTCAAGTTCTTCAAGTTTTTTTTGAAGGATATCGGTACCCTTGTCGGC
GGTGATATAGACGTTGTGGCTGTTGTAGTTGTACTCCAGCTTGTGCCCCAGGATGTTGCCGTCCTCCTTG
AAGTCGATGCCCTTCAGCTCGATGCGGTTCACCAGGGTGTCGCCCTCGAACTTCACCTCGGCGCGGGTCT
TGTAGTTGCCGTCGTCCTTGAAGAAGATGGTGCGCTCCTGGACGTAGCCTTCGGGCATGGCGGACTTGAA
GAAGTCGTGCTGCTTCATGTGGTCGGGGTAGCGGGCGAAGCACATCAGGCCGTAGCCCAGGGTGGTCACG
AGGGTGGGCCAGGGCACGGGCAGCTTGCCGGTGGTGCAGATCAGCTTCAGGGTCAGCTTGCCGTAGGTGG
CATCGCCCTCGCCCTCGCCGGACACGCTGAACTTGTGGCCGTTTACGTCGCCGTCCAGCTCGACCAGGAT
GGGCACCACCCCGGTGAACAGCTCCTCGCCCTTGCTCACCATGCCACCGCTGCCACCCTTGTACAGCTCG
TCCATGCCGAGAGTGATCCCGGCGGCGGTCACGAACTCCAGCAGGACCATGTGATCGCGCTTCTCGTTGG
GGTCTTTGCTCAGGGCGGACTGGTAGCTCAGGTAGTGGTTGTCGGGCAGCAGCACGGGGCCGTCGCCGAT
GGGGGTGTTCTGCTGGTAGTGGTCGGCGAGCTGCACGCCGCCGTCCTCGATGTTGTGGCGGATCTTGAAG
TTGGCCTTGATGCCGTTCTTCTGCATGGCGGCCGCGATGTCCCGCGCCCGCGGGAATTGGAATGAAAGCT
TTGCCTTTCCTACTGG
